Addgene plasmid #183652: NES-EGFP-PH-BTKx2
Purpose: PtdIns(3,4,5)P3 biosensor
Depositing lab: Sergio Grinstein. Publication: Kinase-independent synthesis of 3-phosphorylated phosphoinositides by a phosphotransferase. Walpole GFW, Pacheco J, Chauhan N, Clark J, Anderson KE, Abbas YM, Brabant-Kirwan D, Montano-Rendon F, Liu Z, Zhu H, Brumell JH, Deiters A, Stephens LR, Hawkins PT, Hammond GRV, Grinstein S, Fairn GD. Nat Cell Biol. 2022 Apr 28. pii: 10.1038/s41556-022-00895-y. doi: 10.1038/s41556-022-00895-y. PubMed 35484249.
Backbone
  Vector backbone: pEGFP-C1
  Backbone manufacturer: Clontech
  Vector type: Mammalian Expression
  Selectable markers: Neomycin (select with G418)
Growth in bacteria
  Bacterial resistance: Kanamycin, 50 μg/mL
  Growth temperature: 37°C
  Growth strain: DH5alpha
  Copy number: High Copy
Gene/Insert
  Gene/Insert name: BTK (alt name: AT; ATK; BPK; XLA; IMD1; AGMX1; IGHD3; PSCTK1)
  Species: H. sapiens (human), X. laevis (frog)
  Mutation: Amino acids 2-174 and 2-170
  Entrez Gene: BTK (a.k.a. AGMX1, AT, ATK, BPK, IGHD3, IMD1, PSCTK1, XLA)
  Promoter: CMV
  Tag / fusion protein: X. laevis map2k1.L(32-44)-EGFP (N terminal on insert)
  Cloning method: Gibson Cloning
  Sequencing primers: 5′ CMV-Fwd, EGFP-Fwd; 3′ SV40pA-R
Terms and licenses: Academic/Nonprofit Terms; Industry Terms: Not Available to Industry
How to cite: NES-EGFP-PH-BTKx2 was a gift from Sergio Grinstein (Addgene plasmid # 183652 ; http://n2t.net/addgene:183652 ; RRID:Addgene_183652)
