[The description below was written by a language model from this plasmid's Addgene catalogue record and pLannotate feature annotations shown in this document.]
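Description:
NES-EGFP-PH-BTKx2 is a mammalian expression plasmid built on the Clontech pEGFP-C1 backbone that encodes a genetically encoded fluorescent biosensor for the lipid PtdIns(3,4,5)P3. It replicates in E. coli from a high-copy ColE1/pUC-type origin and also carries an f1 origin. A single NeoR/KanR (Tn5 aminoglycoside phosphotransferase) gene provides both selections. The bacterial bla promoter drives it for kanamycin resistance, and the SV40 enhancer/early promoter drives it for G418 selection in mammalian cells, with an HSV TK polyadenylation signal downstream. The short hits annotated as ble, bGH poly(A) and SV40 large T antigen are fragments in the backbone rather than functional payload elements.

The expression cassette uses the CMV immediate early enhancer and promoter and ends at the SV40 poly(A) signal. The encoded fusion begins with a short nuclear export signal taken from Xenopus laevis map2k1.L (residues 32–44). The feature table does not annotate this element separately, but it presumably lies in the gap between the promoter and EGFP. EGFP follows, and after a remnant of the multiple cloning site come two tandem copies of the N-terminal region of human BTK (amino acids 2–174 and 2–170), which contains its PH domain. The automated annotation labels the first copy as a chicken BTK match and the second as human, with overlapping coordinates. This most likely reflects homology-based calling on the repeated segment, since the catalogue lists the insert as human.

The BTK PH domain binds PtdIns(3,4,5)P3, and duplicating it would be expected to increase avidity for the lipid. The export signal keeps unbound probe out of the nucleus. Translocation of green fluorescence to membranes in transfected live cells can then be used to report where and when PtdIns(3,4,5)P3 is produced.
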