Features (pLannotate 1.2.2; 16 found; start..end, strand, type, name):
     61..364     +  enhancer       CMV enhancer: human cytomegalovirus immediate early enhancer
    365..568     +  promoter       CMV promoter: human cytomegalovirus (CMV) immediate early promoter
    658..1374    +  CDS            EGFP: EGFP is a basic (constitutively fluorescent) green fluorescent protein published in 1996, derived from Aequorea victoria. It is reported to be a rapidly-maturing weak dimer with moderate acid sensitivity.
   1375..1412    +  misc_feature   MCS (fragment): multiple cloning site
   1411..2010    +  CDS            BTK (fragment): BTK_CHICK - Experimental evidence at protein level: Swiss-Prot protein existence level 1. Non-receptor tyrosine kinase indispensable for B lymphocyte development, differentiation and signaling. Binding of antigen to the B-cell antigen receptor (BCR) triggers signaling that ultimately leads to B-cell activation. After BCR engagement and activation at the plasma membrane, phosphorylates PLCG2 at several sites, igniting the downstream signaling pathway through calcium mobilization, followed by activation of the protein kinase C (PKC) family members. PLCG2 phosphorylation is performed in close coo
   1945..2451    +  CDS            BTK (fragment): BTK_HUMAN - Also known as AGMX1, ATK, BPK. Experimental evidence at protein level: Swiss-Prot protein existence level 1. Non-receptor tyrosine kinase indispensable for B lymphocyte development, differentiation and signaling. Binding of antigen to the B-cell antigen receptor (BCR) triggers signaling that ultimately leads to B-cell activation. After BCR engagement and activation at the plasma membrane, phosphorylates PLCG2 at several sites, igniting the downstream signaling pathway through calcium mobilization, followed by activation of the protein kinase C (PKC) family members. PLCG2 phosphoryl
   2477..2561    +  CDS            large T antigen (fragment): large T antigen from SV40 (simian virus 40)
   2584..2705    +  polyA_signal   SV40 poly(A) signal: SV40 polyadenylation signal
   2739..3167    -  rep_origin     f1 ori (sequence partly withheld): f1 bacteriophage origin of replication; arrow indicates direction of (+) strand synthesis
   3194..3298    +  promoter       AmpR promoter: bla
   3300..3657    +  promoter       SV40 promoter: SV40 enhancer and early promoter
   3692..4486    +  CDS            NeoR/KanR: aminoglycoside phosphotransferase from Tn5; aph(3')-II (or nptII); confers resistance to neomycin, kanamycin, and G418 (Geneticin®)
   4507..4659    +  CDS            ble (fragment): BLE_KLEPN - Experimental evidence at protein level: Swiss-Prot protein existence level 1. Binding protein with a strong affinity to the bleomycin family of antibiotics. Binds to CL990; an antimitotic-antibiotic compound. From Klebsiella pneumoniae.
   4718..4765    +  polyA_signal   HSV TK poly(A) signal: herpes simplex virus thymidine kinase polyadenylation signal (Cole and Stacy, 1985)
   4856..4872    -  polyA_signal   bGH poly(A) signal (fragment): bovine growth hormone polyadenylation signal
   5094..5682    +  rep_origin     ori: high-copy-number ColE1/pMB1/pBR322/pUC origin of replication
>Addgene plasmid #183652 | NES-EGFP-PH-BTKx2 | addgene full sequence | sequence record 360211 | Addgene NGS Result
TAGTTATTAATAGTAATCAATTACGGGGTCATTAGTTCATAGCCCATATATGGAGTTCCGCGTTACATAA
CTTACGGTAAATGGCCCGCCTGGCTGACCGCCCAACGACCCCCGCCCATTGACGTCAATAATGACGTATG
TTCCCATAGTAACGCCAATAGGGACTTTCCATTGACGTCAATGGGTGGAGTATTTACGGTAAACTGCCCA
CTTGGCAGTACATCAAGTGTATCATATGCCAAGTACGCCCCCTATTGACGTCAATGACGGTAAATGGCCC
GCCTGGCATTATGCCCAGTACATGACCTTATGGGACTTTCCTACTTGGCAGTACATCTACGTATTAGTCA
TCGCTATTACCATGGTGATGCGGTTTTGGCAGTACATCAATGGGCGTGGATAGCGGTTTGACTCACGGGG
ATTTCCAAGTCTCCACCCCATTGACGTCAATGGGAGTTTGTTTTGGCACCAAAATCAACGGGACTTTCCA
AAATGTCGTAACAACTCCGCCCCATTGACGCAAATGGGCGGTAGGCGTGTACGGTGGGAGGTCTATATAA
GCAGAGCTGGTTTAGTGAACCGTCAGATCCGCTAGCCACCATGGCTCTGCAGAAAAAGTTGGAAGAGCTT
GAGCTGGATGAGGCACCGGTCGCCACCATGGTGAGCAAGGGCGAGGAGCTGTTCACCGGGGTGGTGCCCA
TCCTGGTCGAGCTGGACGGCGACGTAAACGGCCACAAGTTCAGCGTGTCCGGCGAGGGCGAGGGCGATGC
CACCTACGGCAAGCTGACCCTGAAGTTCATCTGCACCACCGGCAAGCTGCCCGTGCCCTGGCCCACCCTC
GTGACCACCCTGACCTACGGCGTGCAGTGCTTCAGCCGCTACCCCGACCACATGAAGCAGCACGACTTCT
TCAAGTCCGCCATGCCCGAAGGCTACGTCCAGGAGCGCACCATCTTCTTCAAGGACGACGGCAACTACAA
GACCCGCGCCGAGGTGAAGTTCGAGGGCGACACCCTGGTGAACCGCATCGAGCTGAAGGGCATCGACTTC
AAGGAGGACGGCAACATCCTGGGGCACAAGCTGGAGTACAACTACAACAGCCACAACGTCTATATCATGG
CCGACAAGCAGAAGAACGGCATCAAGGTGAACTTCAAGATCCGCCACAACATCGAGGACGGCAGCGTGCA
GCTCGCCGACCACTACCAGCAGAACACCCCCATCGGCGACGGCCCCGTGCTGCTGCCCGACAACCACTAC
CTGAGCACCCAGTCCGCCCTGAGCAAAGACCCCAACGAGAAGCGCGATCACATGGTCCTGCTGGAGTTCG
TGACCGCCGCCGGGATCACTCTCGGCATGGACGAGCTGTACAAGTCCGGACTCAGATCTCGAGCTCAAGC
TTCGAATTCTGCCGCAGTGATTCTGGAGAGCATCTTTCTGAAGCGATCCCAACAGAAAAAGAAAACATCA
CCTCTAAACTTCAAGAAGCGCCTGTTTCTCTTGACCGTGCACAAACTCTCCTACTATGAGTATGACTTTG
AACGTGGGAGAAGAGGCAGTAAGAAGGGTTCAATAGATGTTGAGAAGATCACTTGTGTTGAAACAGTGGT
TCCTGAAAAAAATCCTCCTCCAGAAAGACAGATTCCGAGAAGAGGTGAAGAGTCCAGTGAAATGGAGCAA
ATTTCAATCATTGAAAGGTTCCCTTATCCCTTCCAGGTTGTATATGATGAAGGGCCTCTCTACGTCTTCT
CCCCAACTGAAGAACTAAGGAAGCGGTGGATTCACCAGCTCAAAAACGTAATCCGGTACAACAGTGATCT
GGTTCAGAAATATCACCCTTGCTTCTGGATCGATGGGCAGTATCTCTGCTGCTCTCAGACAGCCAAAAAT
GCTATGGGCTGCCAAATTTTGGAGAACAGGAATGGAAGCGGGGGTTCCGGCGGAGCCGCAGTGATTCTGG
AGAGCATCTTTCTGAAGCGATCCCAACAGAAAAAGAAAACATCACCTCTAAACTTCAAGAAGCGCCTGTT
TCTCTTGACCGTGCACAAACTCTCCTACTATGAGTATGACTTTGAACGTGGGAGAAGAGGCAGTAAGAAG
GGTTCAATAGATGTTGAGAAGATCACTTGTGTTGAAACAGTGGTTCCTGAAAAAAATCCTCCTCCAGAAA
GACAGATTCCGAGAAGAGGTGAAGAGTCCAGTGAAATGGAGCAAATTTCAATCATTGAAAGGTTCCCTTA
TCCCTTCCAGGTTGTATATGATGAAGGGCCTCTCTACGTCTTCTCCCCAACTGAAGAACTAAGGAAGCGG
TGGATTCACCAGCTCAAAAACGTAATCCGGTACAACAGTGATCTGGTTCAGAAATATCACCCTTGCTTCT
GGATCGATGGGCAGTATCTCTGCTGCTCTCAGACAGCCAAAAATGCTATGGGCTGCCAAATTTTGGAGAA
CTGAGGATCCACCGGATCTAGATAACTGATCATAATCAGCCATACCACATTTGTAGAGGTTTTACTTGCT
TTAAAAAACCTCCCACACCTCCCCCTGAACCTGAAACATAAAATGAATGCAATTGTTGTTGTTAACTTGT
TTATTGCAGCTTATAATGGTTACAAATAAAGCAATAGCATCACAAATTTCACAAATAAAGCATTTTTTTC
ACTGCATTCTAGTTGTGGTTTGTCCAAACTCATCAATGTATCTTAACGCGTAAATTGTAAGCGTTAATAT
TTTGTTAAAATTCGCGTTAAATTTTTGTTAAATCAGCTCATTTTTTAACCAATAGGCCGAAATCGGCAAA
ATCCCTTATAAATCAAAAGAATAGACCGAGATAGGGT
[37 nt withheld, positions 2838-2874]
AAAGAACGTGGACTCCAACGTCAAAGG
[49 nt withheld, positions 2902-2950]
T
[91 nt withheld, positions 2952-3042]
G
[124 nt withheld, positions 3044-3167]
CAGGTGGCACTTTTCGGGGAAATGTGCGCGGAACCCCTATTTGTTTATTTTTCTAAATACATTCAAATAT
GTATCCGCTCATGAGACAATAACCCTGATAAATGCTTCAATAATATTGAAAAAGGAAGAGTCCTGAGGCG
GAAAGAACCAGCTGTGGAATGTGTGTCAGTTAGGGTGTGGAAAGTCCCCAGGCTCCCCAGCAGGCAGAAG
TATGCAAAGCATGCATCTCAATTAGTCAGCAACCAGGTGTGGAAAGTCCCCAGGCTCCCCAGCAGGCAGA
AGTATGCAAAGCATGCATCTCAATTAGTCAGCAACCATAGTCCCGCCCCTAACTCCGCCCATCCCGCCCC
TAACTCCGCCCAGTTCCGCCCATTCTCCGCCCCATGGCTGACTAATTTTTTTTATTTATGCAGAGGCCGA
GGCCGCCTCGGCCTCTGAGCTATTCCAGAAGTAGTGAGGAGGCTTTTTTGGAGGCCTAGGCTTTTGCAAA
GATCGATCAAGAGACAGGATGAGGATCGTTTCGCATGATTGAACAAGATGGATTGCACGCAGGTTCTCCG
GCCGCTTGGGTGGAGAGGCTATTCGGCTATGACTGGGCACAACAGACAATCGGCTGCTCTGATGCCGCCG
TGTTCCGGCTGTCAGCGCAGGGGCGCCCGGTTCTTTTTGTCAAGACCGACCTGTCCGGTGCCCTGAATGA
ACTGCAAGACGAGGCAGCGCGGCTATCGTGGCTGGCCACGACGGGCGTTCCTTGCGCAGCTGTGCTCGAC
GTTGTCACTGAAGCGGGAAGGGACTGGCTGCTATTGGGCGAAGTGCCGGGGCAGGATCTCCTGTCATCTC
ACCTTGCTCCTGCCGAGAAAGTATCCATCATGGCTGATGCAATGCGGCGGCTGCATACGCTTGATCCGGC
TACCTGCCCATTCGACCACCAAGCGAAACATCGCATCGAGCGAGCACGTACTCGGATGGAAGCCGGTCTT
GTCGATCAGGATGATCTGGACGAAGAGCATCAGGGGCTCGCGCCAGCCGAACTGTTCGCCAGGCTCAAGG
CGAGCATGCCCGACGGCGAGGATCTCGTCGTGACCCATGGCGATGCCTGCTTGCCGAATATCATGGTGGA
AAATGGCCGCTTTTCTGGATTCATCGACTGTGGCCGGCTGGGTGTGGCGGACCGCTATCAGGACATAGCG
TTGGCTACCCGTGATATTGCTGAAGAGCTTGGCGGCGAATGGGCTGACCGCTTCCTCGTGCTTTACGGTA
TCGCCGCTCCCGATTCGCAGCGCATCGCCTTCTATCGCCTTCTTGACGAGTTCTTCTGAGCGGGACTCTG
GGGTTCGAAATGACCGACCAAGCGACGCCCAACCTGCCATCACGAGATTTCGATTCCACCGCCGCCTTCT
ATGAAAGGTTGGGCTTCGGAATCGTTTTCCGGGACGCCGGCTGGATGATCCTCCAGCGCGGGGATCTCAT
GCTGGAGTTCTTCGCCCACCCTAGGGGGAGGCTAACTGAAACACGGAAGGAGACAATACCGGAAGGAACC
CGCGCTATGACGGCAATAAAAAGACAGAATAAAACGCACGGTGTTGGGTCGTTTGTTCATAAACGCGGGG
TTCGGTCCCAGGGCTGGCACTCTGTCGATACCCCACCGAGACCCCATTGGGGCCAATACGCCCGCGTTTC
TTCCTTTTCCCCACCCCACCCCCCAAGTTCGGGTGAAGGCCCAGGGCTCGCAGCCAACGTCGGGGCGGCA
GGCCCTGCCATAGCCTCAGGTTACTCATATATACTTTAGATTGATTTAAAACTTCATTTTTAATTTAAAA
GGATCTAGGTGAAGATCCTTTTTGATAATCTCATGACCAAAATCCCTTAACGTGAGTTTTCGTTCCACTG
AGCGTCAGACCCCGTAGAAAAGATCAAAGGATCTTCTTGAGATCCTTTTTTTCTGCGCGTAATCTGCTGC
TTGCAAACAAAAAAACCACCGCTACCAGCGGTGGTTTGTTTGCCGGATCAAGAGCTACCAACTCTTTTTC
CGAAGGTAACTGGCTTCAGCAGAGCGCAGATACCAAATACTGTTCTTCTAGTGTAGCCGTAGTTAGGCCA
CCACTTCAAGAACTCTGTAGCACCGCCTACATACCTCGCTCTGCTAATCCTGTTACCAGTGGCTGCTGCC
AGTGGCGATAAGTCGTGTCTTACCGGGTTGGACTCAAGACGATAGTTACCGGATAAGGCGCAGCGGTCGG
GCTGAACGGGGGGTTCGTGCACACAGCCCAGCTTGGAGCGAACGACCTACACCGAACTGAGATACCTACA
GCGTGAGCTATGAGAAAGCGCCACGCTTCCCGAAGGGAGAAAGGCGGACAGGTATCCGGTAAGCGGCAGG
GTCGGAACAGGAGAGCGCACGAGGGAGCTTCCAGGGGGAAACGCCTGGTATCTTTATAGTCCTGTCGGGT
TTCGCCACCTCTGACTTGAGCGTCGATTTTTGTGATGCTCGTCAGGGGGGCGGAGCCTATGGAAAAACGC
CAGCAACGCGGCCTTTTTACGGTTCCTGGCCTTTTGCTGGCCTTTTGCTCACATGTTCTTTCCTGCGTTA
TCCCCTGATTCTGTGGATAACCGTATTACCGCCATGCAT
